>Addgene plasmid #220761 | pAV-CAG-Sun1-GFP-WPRE-BC9-pA | addgene full sequence | sequence record 439268 | Addgene NGS Result
CTGCGCGCTCGCTCGCTCACTGAGGCCGCCCGGGCAAAGCCCGGGCGTCGGGCGACCTTTGGTCGCCCGG
CCTCAGTGAGCGAGCGAGCGCGCAGAGAGGGAGTGGCCAACTCCATCACTAGGGGTTCCTTGTAGTTAAT
GATTAACCCGCCATGCTACTTATCTACGTAGCCATGCTCTAGGAAGAGTACCATTGACGTCAATAATGAC
GTATGTTCCCATAGTAACGCCAATAGGGACTTTCCATTGACGTCAATGGGTGGAGTATTTACGGTAAACT
GCCCACTTGGCAGTACATCAAGTGTATCATATGCCAAGTACGCCCCCTATTGACGTCAATGACGGTAAAT
GGCCCGCCTGGCATTATGCCCAGTACATGACCTTATGGGACTTTCCTACTTGGCAGTACATCTACGTATT
AGTCATCGCTATTACCATGGTCGAGGTGAGCCCCACGTTCTGCTTCACTCTCCCCATCTCCCCCCCCTCC
CCACCCCCAATTTTGTATTTATTTATTTTTTAATTATTTTGTGCAGCGATGGGGGCGGGGGGGGGGGGGG
GGCGCGCCRGGGGGGGGGGGGGGGGGGGGGGGGSGGGGSGGGGSGRGGCGGAGAGGKGCGGCGGCAGCCA
ATCAGAGCGGCGCGCTCCGAAAGTTTCCTTTTATGGCGAGGCGGCGGCGGCGGCGGCCCTATAAAAAGCG
AAGCGCGCGGCGGGCGGGAGTCGCTGCGCGCTGCCTTCGCCCCGTGCCCCGCTCCGCCGCCGCCTCGCGC
CGCCCGCCCCGGCTCTGACTGACCGCGTTACTCCCACAGGTGAGCGGGCGGGACGGCCCTTCTCCTCCGG
GCTGTAATTAGCGCTTGGTTTAATGACGGCTTGTTTCTTTTCTGTGGCTGCGTGAAAGCCTTGAGGGGCT
CCGGGAGGGCCCTTTGTGCGGGGGGAGCGGCTCGGGGCTGTCCGCGGGGGGACGGCTGCCTTCGGGGGGG
ACGGGGCAGGGCGGGGTTCGGCTTCTGGCGTGTGACCGGCGGCTCTAGAGCCTCTGCTAACCATGTTCAT
GCCTTCTTCTTTTTCCTACAGCTCCTGGGCAACGTGCTGGTTATTGTGCTGTCTCATCATTTTGGCAAAG
AATTGGATCCGAATTCACTAGCATGACCTCCAGGGTGTACTCCAGAGACAGGACTCTCAAACCACGGAAG
GCAGCCTCGGGAACCTTCTGGTGGCTAGGGAGCGGCTGGTACCAATTTGTTACTTTGATTTCTTGGCTGA
ATGTCTTTCTTCTTACCAGGTGCCTTCGAAATATTTGCAAGGTTTTTGTCTTGCTCCTCCCACTCCTACT
TTTACTAGGTGCTGGTGTCTCCCTGTGGGGCCAGGGAAACTTCTTCTCACTCCTACCAGTGCTGAACTGG
ACGGCCATGCAGCCAACACAGAGGGTGGACGATTCCAAGGGCATGCATAGACCTGGCCCTCTTCCCCCGA
GCCCACCTCCAAAGGTTGATCACAAGGCTTCCCAGTGGCCTCAGGAGAGTGACATGGGGCAGAAGGTAGC
TTCTTTGAGTGCGCAGTGCCACAACCATGATGAGAGACTTGCAGAGCTGACAGTCCTGCTTCAGAAACTA
CAGATACGGGTAGACCAAGTGGATGACGGCAGGGAAGGGCTGTCACTGTGGGTCAAGAATGTGGTTGGAC
AGCACCTGCAGGAGATGGGCACCATAGAACCACCTGATGCTAAGACTGACTTCATGACTTTCCACCATGA
CCATGAAGTGCGTCTCTCCAACTTGGAAGATGTTCTTAGAAAACTGACAGAAAAATCTGAGGCTATCCAG
AAGGAGCTGGAAGAAACCAAGCTGAAAGCAGGCAGCAGGGATGAAGAGCAGCCCCTCCTTGACCGTGTGC
AGCACCTAGAACTGGAACTGAACCTGTTGAAGTCACAGCTGTCAGACTGGCAGCATCTGAAGACCAGCTG
TGAGCAGGCTGGGGCCCGCATCCAGGAGACTGTGCAGCTCATGTTCTCTGAGGATCAGCAGGGCGGTTCC
CTCGAGTGGCTATTAGAGAAGCTTTCTTCTCGGTTCGTGAGCAAGGATGAGCTGCAGGTGCTCTTACATG
ACCTTGAGCTGAAACTGCTGCAGAATATCACACACCACATCACCGTGACAGGACAGGCCCCGACATCCGA
GGCTATTGTGTCTGCCGTGAATCAGGCAGGGATTTCAGGAATCACAGAAGCGCAAGCACATATCATTGTG
AACAATGCTCTGAAGCTGTACTCCCAAGACAAGACGGGGATGGTGGACTTTGCTCTGGAGTCTGGAGGTG
GCAGCATCCTAAGCACTCGGTGCTCTGAGACCTATGAGACCAAGACGGCACTGCTGAGCCTGTTTGGGGT
CCCACTGTGGTACTTCTCACAGTCACCTCGAGTGGTGATCCAGCCCGACATCTACCCAGGGAATTGCTGG
GCGTTCAAAGGTTCCCAGGGGTACCTGGTGGTGCGGTTGTCCATGAAGATCTACCCAACCACATTCACCA
TGGAACACATTCCAAAGACACTATCACCCACTGGTAACATCTCCAGTGCCCCCAAAGACTTTGCAGTCTA
TGGACTGGAAACGGAGTATCAAGAAGAGGGGCAGCCTCTGGGACGGTTCACCTATGACCAGGAAGGAGAC
TCACTCCAGATGTTCCACACACTGGAAAGACCTGACCAAGCCTTCCAGATAGTAGAGCTCCGGGTCCTGT
CCAACTGGGGCCACCCTGAGTACACTTGCCTCTACCGGTTCCGAGTCCACGGAGAGCCCATCCAGATGAG
CAAAGGAGAAGAACTTTTCACTGGAGTTGTCCCAATTCTTGTTGAATTAGATGGTGATGTTAATGGGCAC
AAATTTTCTGTCCGTGGAGAGGGTGAAGGTGATGCTACAAACGGAAAACTCACCCTTAAATTTATTTGCA
CTACTGGAAAACTACCTGTTCCATGGCCAACACTTGTCACTACTCTGACCTATGGTGTTCAATGCTTTTC
CCGTTATCCGGATCACATGAAACGGCATGACTTTTTCAAGAGTGCCATGCCCGAAGGTTATGTACAGGAA
CGCACTATATCTTTCAAAGATGACGGGACCTACAAGACGCGTGCTGAAGTCAAGTTTGAAGGTGATACCC
TTGTTAATCGTATCGAGTTAAAAGGTATTGATTTTAAAGAAGATGGAAACATTCTCGGACACAAACTCGA
GTACAACTTTAACTCACACAATGTATACATCACGGCAGACAAACAAAAGAATGGAATCAAAGCTAACTTC
AAAATTCGCCACAACGTTGAAGATGGTTCCGTTCAACTAGCAGACCATTATCAACAAAATACTCCAATTG
GCGATGGCCCTGTCCTTTTACCAGACAACCATTACCTGTCGACACAATCTGTCCTTTCGAAAGATCCCAA
CGAAAAGCGTGACCACATGGTCCTTCTTGAGTTTGTAACTGCTGCTGGGATTACACATGGCATGGATGAG
CTCTACAAATAAGGCGCGAGCTTATCGATAATCAACCTCTGGATTACAAAATTTGTGAAAGATTGACTGG
TATTCTTAACTATGTTGCTCCTTTTACGCTATGTGGATACGCTGCTTTAATGCCTTTGTATCATGCTATT
GCTTCCCGTATGGCTTTCATTTTCTCCTCCTTGTATAAATCCTGGTTGCTGTCTCTTTATGAGGAGTTGT
GGCCCGTTGTCAGGCAACGTGGCGTGGTGTGCACTGTGTTTGCTGACGCAACCCCCACTGGTTGGGGCAT
TGCCACCACCTGTCAGCTCCTTTCCGGGACTTTCGCTTTCCCCCTCCCTATTGCCACGGCGGAACTCATC
GCCGCCTGCCTTGCCCGCTGCTGGACAGGGGCTCGGCTGTTGGGCACTGACAATTCCGTGGTGTTGTCGG
GGAAATCATCGTCCTTTCCTTGGCTGCTCGCCTGTGTTGCCACCTGGATTCTGCGCGGGACGTCCTTCTG
CTACGTCCCTTCGGCCCTCAATCCAGCGGACCTTCCTTCCCGCGGCCTGCTGCCGGCTCTGCGGCCTCTT
CCGCGTCTTCGCCTTCGCCCTCAGACGAGTCGGATCTCCCTTTGGGCCGCCTCCCCGCATCGATACCGTC
GACCCGGGCGGCCGCACAAGGAGTTCATGCAGCTCTTCAAGATCCAGTAGGAGTTCTTGCACATCAAGCT
CGTCTTCATCAACATGTTGATCTTGATGAAGCAGTTCTACAACCTTTCGAGCAGACATGATAAGATACAT
TGATGAGTTTGGACAAACCACAACTAGAATGCAGTGAAAAAAATGCTTTATTTGTGAAATTTGTGATGCT
ATTGCTTTATTTGTAACCATTATAAGCTGCAATAAACAAGTTAACAACAACAATTGCATTCATTTTATGT
TTCAGGTTCAGGGGGAGATGTGGGAGGTTTTTTAAAGCAAGTAAAACCTCTACAAATGTGGTAAAATCGA
TAAGGATCTTCCTAGAGCATGGCTACGTAGATAAGTAGCATGGCGGGTTAATCATTAACTACAAGGAACC
CCTAGTGATGGAGTTGGCCACTCCCTCTCTGCGCGCTCGCTCGCTCACTGAGGCCGCCCGGGCTTTGCCC
GGGCGGCCTCAGTGAGCGAGCGAGCGCGCAGCTGCATTAATGAATCGGCCAACGCGCGGGGAGAGGCGGT
TTGCGTATTGGGCGCTCTTCCGCTTCCTCGCTCACTGACTCGCTGCGCTCGGTCGTTCGGCTGCGGCGAG
CGGTATCAGCTCACTCAAAGGCGGTAATACGGTTATCCACAGAATCAGGGGATAACGCAGGAAAGAACAT
GTGAGCAAAAGGCCAGCAAAAGGCCAGGAACCGTAAAAAGGCCGCGTTGCTGGCGTTTTTCCATAGGCTC
CGCCCCCCTGACGAGCATCACAAAAATCGACGCTCAAGTCAGAGGTGGCGAAACCCGACAGGACTATAAA
GATACCAGGCGTTTCCCCCTGGAAGCTCCCTCGTGCGCTCTCCTGTTCCGACCCTGCCGCTTACCGGATA
CCTGTCCGCCTTTCTCCCTTCGGGAAGCGTGGCGCTTTCTCATAGCTCACGCTGTAGGTATCTCAGTTCG
GTGTAGGTCGTTCGCTCCAAGCTGGGCTGTGTGCACGAACCCCCCGTTCAGCCCGACCGCTGCGCCTTAT
CCGGTAACTATCGTCTTGAGTCCAACCCGGTAAGACACGACTTATCGCCACTGGCAGCAGCCACTGGTAA
CAGGATTAGCAGAGCGAGGTATGTAGGCGGTGCTACAGAGTTCTTGAAGTGGTGGCCTAACTACGGCTAC
ACTAGAAGAACAGTATTTGGTATCTGCGCTCTGCTGAAGCCAGTTACCTTCGGAAAAAGAGTTGGTAGCT
CTTGATCCGGCAAACAAACCACCGCTGGTAGCGGTGGTTTTTTTGTTTGCAAGCAGCAGATTACGCGCAG
AAAAAAAGGATCTCAAGAAGATCCTTTGATCTTTTCTACGGGGTCTGACGCTCAGTGGAACGAAAACTCA
CGTTAAGGGATTTTGGTCATGAGATTATCAAAAAGGATCTTCACCTAGATCCTTTTAAATTAAAAATGAA
GTTTTAAATCAATCTAAAGTATATATGAGTAAACTTGGTCTGACAGTTACCAATGCTTAATCAGTGAGGC
ACCTATCTCAGCGATCTGTCTATTTCGTTCATCCATAGTTGCCTGACTCCCCGTCGTGTAGATAACTACG
ATACGGGAGGGCTTACCATCTGGCCCCAGTGCTGCAATGATACCGCGAGACCCACGCTCACCGGCTCCAG
ATTTATCAGCAATAAACCAGCCAGCCGGAAGGGCCGAGCGCAGAAGTGGTCCTGCAACTTTATCCGCCTC
CATCCAGTCTATTAATTGTTGCCGGGAAGCTAGAGTAAGTAGTTCGCCAGTTAATAGTTTGCGCAACGTT
GTTGCCATTGCTACAGGCATCGTGGTGTCACGCTCGTCGTTTGGTATGGCTTCATTCAGCTCCGGTTCCC
AACGATCAAGGCGAGTTACATGATCCCCCATGTTGTGCAAAAAAGCGGTTAGCTCCTTCGGTCCTCCGAT
CGTTGTCAGAAGTAAGTTGGCCGCAGTGTTATCACTCATGGTTATGGCAGCACTGCATAATTCTCTTACT
GTCATGCCATCCGTAAGATGCTTTTCTGTGACTGGTGAGTACTCAACCAAGTCATTCTGAGAATAGTGTA
TGCGGCGACCGAGTTGCTCTTGCCCGGCGTCAATACGGGATAATACCGCGCCACATAGCAGAACTTTAAA
AGTGCTCATCATTGGAAAACGTTCTTCGGGGCGAAAACTCTCAAGGATCTTACCGCTGTTGAGATCCAGT
TCGATGTAACCCACTCGTGCACCCAACTGATCTTCAGCATCTTTTACTTTCACCAGCGTTTCTGGGTGAG
CAAAAACAGGAAGGCAAAATGCCGCAAAAAAGGGAATAAGGGCGACACGGAAATGTTGAATACTCATACT
CTTCCTTTTTCAATATTATTGAAGCATTTATCAGGGTTATTGTCTCATGAGCGGATACATATTTGAATGT
ATTTAGAAAAATAAACAAATAGGGGTTCCGCGCACATTTCCCCGAAAAGTGCCACCTAAATTGTAAGCGT
TAATATTTTGTTAAAATTCGCGTTAAATTTTTGTTAAATCAGCTCATTTTTTAACCAATAGGCCGAAATC
GGCAAAATCCCTTATAAATCAAAAGAATAGACCGAGATAGGGT
[37 nt withheld, positions 6764-6800]
AAAGAACGTGGACTCCAACGTCAAAGG
[49 nt withheld, positions 6828-6876]
T
[91 nt withheld, positions 6878-6968]
G
[124 nt withheld, positions 6970-7093]
CCCATTCGCCATTCAGGCTGCGCAACTGTTGGGAAGGGCGATCGGTGCGGGCCTCTTCGCTATTACGCCA
G
Features (pLannotate 1.2.2; 17 found; start..end, strand, type, name):
    191..439     +  enhancer       CMV enhancer (fragment): human cytomegalovirus immediate early enhancer
    717..852     +  intron         hybrid intron (fragment): hybrid between chicken β-actin (CBA) and minute virus of mice (MMV) introns (Gray et al., 2011)
    941..1071    +  intron         chimeric intron (fragment): chimera between introns from chicken β-actin and rabbit β-globin
   1182..2795    +  CDS            Sun1 (fragment): SUN1_MOUSE - Also known as Unc84a. Experimental evidence at protein level: Swiss-Prot protein existence level 1. Isoform 5 may be involved in nuclear remodeling during sperm head formation in spermatogenenis. A probable SUN1 isoform 5:SYNE3 LINC complex may tether spermatid nuclei to anterior cytoskeletal structures such as actin filaments present at membraneous junctions of spermatids and Sertoli cells. From Mus musculus (Mouse).
   2796..3509    +  CDS            Superfolder GFP: Superfolder GFP is a basic (constitutively fluorescent) green fluorescent protein published in 2005, derived from Aequorea victoria. It is reported to be a very rapidly-maturing weak dimer.
   3530..4118    +  misc_feature   WPRE: woodchuck hepatitis virus posttranscriptional regulatory element
   4261..4382    -  polyA_signal   SV40 poly(A) signal: SV40 polyadenylation signal
   4405..4473    -  CDS            large T antigen (fragment): large T antigen from SV40 (simian virus 40)
   4544..4606    +  repeat_region  AAV2 ITR (fragment): inverted terminal repeat of adeno-associated virus serotype 2 inverted
   4624..4651    -  repeat_region  AAV2 ITR (fragment): inverted terminal repeat of adeno-associated virus serotype 2 inverted
   4649..4705    -  CDS            lacI (fragment): lac repressor; lacI; The lac repressor binds to the lac operator to inhibit transcription in E. coli. This inhibition can be relieved by adding lactose or isopropyl-β-D-thiogalactopyranoside (IPTG).
   4888..5476    -  rep_origin     ori: high-copy-number ColE1/pMB1/pBR322/pUC origin of replication
   5647..6507    -  CDS            AmpR: β-lactamase; bla; confers resistance to ampicillin, carbenicillin, and related antibiotics
   6508..6612    -  promoter       AmpR promoter: bla
   6665..7093    -  rep_origin     f1 ori (sequence partly withheld): f1 bacteriophage origin of replication; arrow indicates direction of (+) strand synthesis
   7098..3       -  CDS            lacZα (fragment) (across the origin): LacZα fragment of β-galactosidase; lacZ fragment
   7162..130     -  repeat_region  AAV2 ITR (fragment) (across the origin): inverted terminal repeat of adeno-associated virus serotype 2 inverted
