[The description below was written by a language model from this plasmid's Addgene catalogue record and pLannotate feature annotations shown in this document.]
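Description:
pAV-CAG-Sun1-GFP-WPRE-BC9-pA is an AAV transfer plasmid built on the depositor's pAV-CAG-Sun1-GFP-WPRE-pA backbone. It is propagated in E. coli through a high-copy ColE1/pUC-type origin with ampicillin selection (AmpR under its own bla promoter). The backbone also carries an f1 phage origin and short lacZα and lacI remnants. AAV2 inverted terminal repeat fragments flank the expression cassette, supplying the cis elements needed for replication and packaging of the intervening DNA into recombinant AAV particles.

The cassette is driven by the CAG promoter, annotated here as a CMV enhancer fragment followed by chicken β-actin-derived intron fragments. It expresses a fragment of mouse Sun1, an inner nuclear membrane protein, fused directly at its C-terminal end to superfolder GFP. This fusion labels the nuclear envelope of transduced cells, so their nuclei can be isolated on the basis of the GFP tag. Downstream lie a WPRE, which enhances transcript stability and expression, and an SV40 polyadenylation signal, which is annotated on the reverse strand next to a small large T antigen remnant.

According to the name and insert description, the Projection-TAG barcode BC9 lies after the WPRE and before the poly(A) signal. It is not annotated as a separate feature, though an unannotated gap in that interval is consistent with this placement. A barcode there would be transcribed as part of the 3′ untranslated region. The stated purpose is to combine Sun1-GFP nuclear tagging with a Projection-TAG barcode for multiplex projection tracing of neurons. The record does not give the barcode's length or state how it is read out.
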