Addgene plasmid #220761: pAV-CAG-Sun1-GFP-WPRE-BC9-pA
Purpose: Expression of Sun1GFP for nuclei isolation and Projection-TAG BC for multiplex projection tracing
Depositing lab: Vijay Samineni. Depositing organization: Washington University in Saint Louis. Publication: Projection-TAGs enable multiplex projection tracing and multi-modal profiling of projection neurons. Yang L, Liu F, Hahm H, Okuda T, Li X, Zhang Y, Kalyanaraman V, Heitmeier MR, Samineni VK. Nat Commun. 2025 Jul 1;16(1):5557. doi: 10.1038/s41467-025-60360-w. PubMed 40593543.
Backbone
  Vector backbone: pAV-CAG-Sun1-GFP-WPRE-pA
  Backbone manufacturer: Samineni Lab (Addgene #220752)
  Vector type: AAV
Growth in bacteria
  Bacterial resistance: Ampicillin, 100 μg/mL
  Growth temperature: 37°C
  Growth strain: NEB Stable
  Copy number: High Copy
Gene/Insert
  Gene/Insert name: Sun1-GFP-WPRE-BC9
  Species: Synthetic
  Promoter: CAG
  Cloning method: Restriction Enzyme; 5′ cloning site NotI (not destroyed); 3′ cloning site HpaI (not destroyed)
Terms and licenses: Academic/Nonprofit Terms; Industry Terms: Not Available to Industry
Depositor comments: Please visit https://doi.org/10.1101/2024.04.24.590975 for bioRxiv preprint.
How to cite: pAV-CAG-Sun1-GFP-WPRE-BC9-pA was a gift from Vijay Samineni (Addgene plasmid # 220761 ; http://n2t.net/addgene:220761 ; RRID:Addgene_220761)
